Addgene plasmid #28126: EPHA7 (3NRU)
Purpose: Bacterial expression for structure determination; may not be full ORF
Depositing lab: Cheryl Arrowsmith. Depositing organization: University of Toronto.
Backbone
  Vector backbone: pFHMSP-LIC-C (Addgene plasmid 26100)
  Backbone manufacturer: SGC
  Vector type: Bacterial Expression
Growth in bacteria
  Bacterial resistance: Ampicillin, 100 μg/mL
  Growth temperature: 37°C
  Growth strain: DH5alpha
  Copy number: High Copy
Gene/Insert
  Gene/Insert name: EPHA7:SDC173-D03:C209131 (alt names: PDB: 3NRU; ephrin type-A receptor 7, ligand binding domain; EHK3, HEK11)
  Species: H. sapiens (human)
  Insert size (bp): 519
  Mutation: contains amino acids residues 32-204.
  Entrez Gene: EPHA7 (a.k.a. EHK-3, EHK3, EK11, HEK11)
  Tag / fusion protein: Honeybee melittin Signal sequence (MKFLVNVALVFMVVYISYIYAAA) (N terminal on backbone); His (C terminal on backbone)
  Cloning method: Restriction Enzyme; 5′ cloning site Ligation-independent cloning (unknown if destroyed); 3′ cloning site Ligation-independent cloning (unknown if destroyed)
  Sequencing primers: 5′ T7
Terms and licenses: Academic/Nonprofit Terms; Industry Terms
Depositor comments: PDB: 3NRU. http://www.thesgc.org/structures/3NRU/
How to cite: EPHA7 (3NRU) was a gift from Cheryl Arrowsmith (Addgene plasmid # 28126 ; http://n2t.net/addgene:28126 ; RRID:Addgene_28126)
