[The description below was written by a language model from this plasmid's Addgene catalogue record.]
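Description:
EPHA7 (3NRU) is a protein-production plasmid built on the pFHMSP-LIC-C backbone from the Structural Genomics Consortium, catalogued as a bacterial expression vector and made for structure determination. It is maintained in E. coli as a high-copy plasmid under ampicillin selection. The record does not state the origin of replication or the promoter driving the insert. A T7 primer is listed for 5′ sequencing, which suggests a T7 priming site upstream of the cloning region.

The insert is a 519 bp fragment of human EPHA7 (ephrin type-A receptor 7, also known as EHK3 or HEK11) encoding residues 32–204. This is the extracellular ligand-binding domain rather than the full open reading frame. It was introduced by ligation-independent cloning into a cassette where the backbone supplies both fusion partners: an N-terminal honeybee melittin signal sequence and a C-terminal His tag. The melittin leader is a secretion signal that directs the nascent protein into the secretory pathway. It is most commonly used for secreted expression in insect cells, so although the catalogue lists the vector type as bacterial expression, the record does not clarify which production host was actually used. The His tag allows the domain to be purified by immobilised metal affinity chromatography.

The construct corresponds to the protein used for the crystal structure deposited as PDB entry 3NRU. It is suited to producing the isolated EPHA7 ligand-binding domain for structural, biophysical or ephrin-binding studies. No feature table is provided, so other backbone elements cannot be described from the record.
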