>Addgene plasmid #28126 | EPHA7 (3NRU) | depositor partial sequence | sequence record 13326 | Author sequence
GAAGTACTACTGCTGGATTCTAAAGCACAACAAACAGAGTTGGAGTGGATTTCCTCTCCACCCAATGGGT
GGGAAGAAATTAGTGGTTTGGATGAGAACTATACCCCGATACGAACATACCAGGTGTGCCAAGTCATGGA
GCCCAACCAAAACAACTGGCTGCGGACTAACTGGATTTCCAAAGGCAATGCACAAAGGATTTTTGTAGAA
TTGAAATTCACCCTGAGGGATTGTAACAGTCTTCCTGGAGTACTGGGAACTTGCAAGGAAACATTTAATT
TGTACTATTATGAAACAGACTATGACACTGGCAGGAATATAAGAGAAAACCTCTATGTAAAAATAGACAC
CATTGCTGCAGATGAAAGTTTTACCCAAGGTGACCTTGGTGAAAGAAAGATGAAGCTTAACACTGAGGTG
AGAGAGATTGGACCTTTGTCCAAAAAGGGATTCTATCTTGCCTTTCAGGATGTAGGGGCTTGCATAGCTT
TGGTTTCTGTCAAAGTGTACTACAAGAAG
