>Addgene plasmid #28126 | EPHA7 (3NRU) | addgene partial sequence | sequence record 34453 | 28126 with SV40pA-R
TGCATAAACAGTTAACAACAACAATTGCATTCATTTTATGTTTCAGGTTCAGGGGGAGGTGTGGGAGGTT
TTTTAAAGCAAGTAAAACCTCTACAAATGTGGTATGGCTGATTATGATCCTCTAGTACTTCTCGACAAGC
TTGGCTATTAGTGGTGGTGGTGGTGGTGGTGGTGCTCGACGAATTCCTTCTTGTAGTACACTTTGACAGA
AACCAAAGCTATGCAAGCCCCTACATCCTGAAAGGCAAGATAGAATCCCTTTTTGGACAAAGGTCCAATC
TCTCTCACCTCAGTGTTAAGCTTCATCTTTCTTTCACCAAGGTCACCTTGGGTAAAACTTTCATCTGCAG
CAATGGTGTCTATTTTTACATAGAGGTTTTCTCTTATATTCCTGCCAGTGTCATAGTCTGTTTCATAATA
GTACAAATTAAATGTTTCCTTGCAAGTTCCCAGTACTCCAGGAAGACTGTTACAATCCCTCAGGGTGAAT
TTCAATTCTACAAAAATCCTTTGTGCATTGCCTTTGGAAATCCAGTTAGTCCGCAGCCAGTTGTTTTGGT
TGGGCTCCATGACTTGGCACACCTGGTATGTTCGTATCGGGGTATAGTTCTCATCCAAACCACTAATTTC
TTCCCACCCATTGGGTGGAGAGGAAATCCACTCCAACTCTGTTTGTTGTGCTTTAGAATCCAGCAGTAGT
ACTTCAGCGGCCGCATAGATGTAAGAAATGTATACGACCATAAAAAC
