>Addgene plasmid #28126 | EPHA7 (3NRU) | addgene partial sequence | sequence record 34454 | 28126 with polyhedrin-fwd (5' AAATGATAACCATCTCGC 3')
GTTTTGTAATAAAAAAACCTATAAATATTCCGGATTATTCATACCGTCCCACCATCGGGCGCGGATCTCG
GTCCGAAACCATGAAATTCTTAGTCAACGTTGCCCTTGTTTTTATGGTCGTATACATTTCTTACATCTAT
GCGGCCGCTGAAGTACTACTGCTGGATTCTAAAGCACAACAAACAGAGTTGGAGTGGATTTCCTCTCCAC
CCAATGGGTGGGAAGAAATTAGTGGTTTGGATGAGAACTATACCCCGATACGAACATACCAGGTGTGCCA
AGTCATGGAGCCCAACCAAAACAACTGGCTGCGGACTAACTGGATTTCCAAAGGCAATGCACAAAGGATT
TTTGTAGAATTGAAATTCACCCTGAGGGATTGTAACAGTCTTCCTGGAGTACTGGGAACTTGCAAGGAAA
CATTTAATTTGTACTATTATGAAACAGACTATGACACTGGCAGGAATATAAGAGAAAACCTCTATGTAAA
AATAGACACCATTGCTGCAGATGAAAGTTTTACCCAAGGTGACCTTGGTGAAAGAAAGATGAAGCTTAAC
ACTGAGGTGAGAGAGATTGGACCTTTGTCCAAAAAGGGATTCTATCTTGCCTTTCAGGATGTAGGGGCTT
GCATAGCTTTGGTTTCTGTCAAAGTGTACTACAAGAAGGAATTCGTCGAGCACCACCACCACCACCACCA
CCACTAATAGCCAAGCTTGTCGAGAAGTACTAGAGGATCATAATCAGCCATACCACATTTGTAGAGGTTT
TACTTGCTTTAAAAAACCTCCCACACCTCCCCCTGAACCTGAAACATAAAATGAATGCAATTGTTGTTGT
TAACTTGTTTATTGCAGCTTATAATGGTTACAAATAAAGCATAGCATCACAA
